Addgene plasmid #244219: SM284_EF1A-dEnAsCas12a-VPR-T2A-BlastR
Purpose: Mammalian expression of dEnAsCas12a-VPR with Blasticidin resistance selectable marker
Depositing lab: Tim Reddy. Depositing organization: Duke University. Publication: dHyperCas12a enables multiplexed CRISPRi screens. Melore SM, McRoberts Amador CD, Hamilton MC, Gersbach CA, Reddy TE. Nat Commun. 2026 Feb 12. doi: 10.1038/s41467-026-69090-z. PubMed 41673027.
Backbone
  Vector backbone: pFUGW
  Vector type: Mammalian Expression, Lentiviral, CRISPR
Growth in bacteria
  Bacterial resistance: Ampicillin, 100 μg/mL
  Growth temperature: 30°C
  Growth strain: NEB Stable
  Copy number: High Copy
Gene/Insert
  Gene/Insert name: dEnAsCas12a-VPR
  Species: Synthetic
  Mutation: dEnAsCas12a: E174R, S542R, K548R, and D908A
  Cloning method: Gibson Cloning
Terms and licenses: Academic/Nonprofit Terms; Industry Terms: Not Available to Industry
Depositor comments: Please visit https://doi.org/10.1101/2024.07.08.602263 for bioRxiv preprint.
How to cite: SM284_EF1A-dEnAsCas12a-VPR-T2A-BlastR was a gift from Tim Reddy (Addgene plasmid # 244219 ; http://n2t.net/addgene:244219 ; RRID:Addgene_244219)
