[The description below was written by a language model from this plasmid's Addgene catalogue record and pLannotate feature annotations shown in this document.]
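Description:
SM284_EF1A-dEnAsCas12a-VPR-T2A-BlastR is a roughly 15.3 kb lentiviral transfer plasmid built on the pFUGW backbone for CRISPR activation in mammalian cells. It is propagated in E. coli through a high-copy ColE1/pUC-type origin with ampicillin selection (AmpR), and also carries an f1 origin. The viral portion follows a third-generation layout. A CMV enhancer/promoter drives a truncated HIV-1 5' LTR, followed by the Ψ packaging signal with a gag fragment, the Rev response element for Rev-dependent export of the genomic RNA, and the cPPT/CTS. Downstream of the cargo sit a WPRE, which enhances transcript expression, a truncated 3' LTR and a bGH polyadenylation signal. Outside the LTRs the backbone retains an SV40/EM7-driven BleoR (Zeocin) cassette, which would not be packaged into virus.

The payload is a single EF-1α promoter-driven open reading frame. It encodes a nuclease-dead enhanced Acidaminococcus Cas12a (AsCpf1). The E174R, S542R and K548R substitutions define the "enhanced" variant, and D908A inactivates DNA cleavage. This protein is fused to the VPR tripartite activator. The annotation detects VPR's p65/RELA and Epstein-Barr virus Rta activation domains; the VP64 portion is not called, but an unannotated gap lies between the Cas12a and RELA features. According to the construct name, a T2A self-cleaving peptide links this fusion to blasticidin S deaminase, so both proteins come from one transcript and transduced cells can be selected with blasticidin.

The plasmid contains no annotated crRNA expression cassette, so guides must be supplied separately. It is intended for generating cells that stably express a Cas12a-based activator, in the context of a study on multiplexed Cas12a perturbation screens.
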