Features (pLannotate 1.2.2; 33 found; start..end, strand, type, name):
     31..83      -  misc_feature   bom (fragment): basis of mobility region from pBR322
    238..617     +  enhancer       CMV enhancer: human cytomegalovirus immediate early enhancer
    618..817     +  promoter       CMV promoter: human cytomegalovirus (CMV) immediate early promoter
    835..1015    +  LTR            5' LTR (truncated): truncated 5' long terminal repeat (LTR) from HIV-1
   1062..1187    +  misc_feature   HIV-1 Ψ: packaging signal of human immunodeficiency virus type 1
   1171..1534    +  CDS            HIV-1 gag (fragment): gag protein from human immunodeficiency virus 1; gag
   1680..1913    +  misc_feature   RRE: The Rev response element (RRE) of HIV-1 allows for Rev-dependent mRNA export from the nucleus to the cytoplasm.
   2290..2390    +  CDS            Rev (fragment): human immunodeficiency virus 1 (HIV-1) Rev protein; rev; enhances nuclear export of unspliced and incompletely spliced viral mRNAs
   2440..2557    +  misc_feature   cPPT/CTS: central polypurine tract and central termination sequence of HIV-1
   2630..3808    +  promoter       EF-1α promoter: strong constitutive promoter for human elongation factor EF-1α
   3824..7744    +  CDS            AsCpf1: CRISPR-associated protein from Acidaminococcus sp. BV3L6 (Zetsche et al., 2015)
   8093..8872    +  CDS            RELA (fragment): TF65_HUMAN - Also known as NFKB3. Experimental evidence at protein level: Swiss-Prot protein existence level 1. NF-kappa-B is a pleiotropic transcription factor present in almost all cell types and is the endpoint of a series of signal transduction events that are initiated by a vast array of stimuli related to many biological processes such as inflammation, immunity, differentiation, cell growth, tumorigenesis and apoptosis. NF-kappa-B is a homo- or heterodimeric complex formed by the Rel-like domain- containing proteins RELA/p65, RELB, NFKB1/p105, NFKB1/p50, REL and NFKB2/p52. The heterodime
   8891..9460    +  CDS            Rta AD: transcriptional activation domain from the human herpesvirus 4 (Epstein-Barr virus) replication and transcription activator Rta/BRLF1 (Hardwick et al., 1992; Chavez et al., 2015)
   9527..9922    +  CDS            BSD: blasticidin S deaminase; Aspergillus terreus BSD; confers resistance to blasticidin
   9932..9956    +  misc_feature   MCS (fragment): pBluescript multiple cloning site
   9956..10544   +  misc_feature   WPRE: woodchuck hepatitis virus posttranscriptional regulatory element
  10481..11062   +  CDS            nef (fragment): NEF_HV1H2 - Experimental evidence at protein level: Swiss-Prot protein existence level 1. Extracellular Nef protein targets CD4(+) T-lymphocytes for apoptosis by interacting with CXCR4 surface receptors. From Human immunodeficiency virus type 1 group M subtype B (isolate HXB2) (HIV-1).
  11069..11249   +  LTR            5' LTR (truncated): truncated 5' long terminal repeat (LTR) from HIV-1
  11281..11505   +  polyA_signal   bGH poly(A) signal: bovine growth hormone polyadenylation signal
  11509..11530   +  promoter       SV40 promoter (fragment): SV40 enhancer and early promoter
  11551..11979   +  rep_origin     f1 ori (sequence partly withheld): f1 bacteriophage origin of replication; arrow indicates direction of (+) strand synthesis
  11993..12322   +  promoter       SV40 promoter: SV40 enhancer and early promoter
  12370..12417   +  promoter       EM7 promoter: synthetic bacterial promoter&nbsp
  12436..12810   +  CDS            BleoR: antibiotic-binding protein; Sh ble from Streptoalloteichus hindustanus; confers resistance to bleomycin, phleomycin, and Zeocin™
  12820..12945   +  CDS            ble (fragment): BLE_KLEPN - Experimental evidence at protein level: Swiss-Prot protein existence level 1. Binding protein with a strong affinity to the bleomycin family of antibiotics. Binds to CL990; an antimitotic-antibiotic compound. From Klebsiella pneumoniae.
  12940..13061   +  polyA_signal   SV40 poly(A) signal: SV40 polyadenylation signal
  13132..13154   -  protein_bind   lac operator (fragment): The lac repressor binds to the lac operator to inhibit transcription in E. coli. This inhibition can be relieved by adding lactose or isopropyl-β-D-thiogalactopyranoside (IPTG). lac repressor encoded by lacI
  13158..13188   -  promoter       lac promoter: promoter for the E. coli lac operon
  13203..13224   -  protein_bind   CAP binding site: CAP binding activates transcription in the presence of cAMP. E. coli catabolite activator protein
  13237..13329   -  CDS            lacI (fragment): lac repressor; lacI; The lac repressor binds to the lac operator to inhibit transcription in E. coli. This inhibition can be relieved by adding lactose or isopropyl-β-D-thiogalactopyranoside (IPTG).
  13512..14100   -  rep_origin     ori: high-copy-number ColE1/pMB1/pBR322/pUC origin of replication
  14271..15131   -  CDS            AmpR: β-lactamase; bla; confers resistance to ampicillin, carbenicillin, and related antibiotics
  15132..15236   -  promoter       AmpR promoter: bla
>Addgene plasmid #244219 | SM284_EF1A-dEnAsCas12a-VPR-T2A-BlastR | addgene full sequence | sequence record 486074 | Addgene NGS Result
GTCGACGGATCGGGAGATCTCCCGATCCCCTATGGTGCACTCTCAGTACAATCTGCTCTGATGCCGCATA
GTTAAGCCAGTATCTGCTCCCTGCTTGTGTGTTGGAGGTCGCTGAGTAGTGCGCGAGCAAAATTTAAGCT
ACAACAAGGCAAGGCTTGACCGACAATTGCATGAAGAATCTGCTTAGGGTTAGGCGTTTTGCGCTGCTTC
GCGATGTACGGGCCAGATATACGCGTTGACATTGATTATTGACTAGTTATTAATAGTAATCAATTACGGG
GTCATTAGTTCATAGCCCATATATGGAGTTCCGCGTTACATAACTTACGGTAAATGGCCCGCCTGGCTGA
CCGCCCAACGACCCCCGCCCATTGACGTCAATAATGACGTATGTTCCCATAGTAACGCCAATAGGGACTT
TCCATTGACGTCAATGGGTGGAGTATTTACGGTAAACTGCCCACTTGGCAGTACATCAAGTGTATCATAT
GCCAAGTACGCCCCCTATTGACGTCAATGACGGTAAATGGCCCGCCTGGCATTATGCCCAGTACATGACC
TTATGGGACTTTCCTACTTGGCAGTACATCTACGTATTAGTCATCGCTATTACCATGGTGATGCGGTTTT
GGCAGTACATCAATGGGCGTGGATAGCGGTTTGACTCACGGGGATTTCCAAGTCTCCACCCCATTGACGT
CAATGGGAGTTTGTTTTGGCACCAAAATCAACGGGACTTTCCAAAATGTCGTAACAACTCCGCCCCATTG
ACGCAAATGGGCGGTAGGCGTGTACGGTGGGAGGTCTATATAAGCAGCGCGTTTTGCCTGTACTGGGTCT
CTCTGGTTAGACCAGATCTGAGCCTGGGAGCTCTCTGGCTAACTAGGGAACCCACTGCTTAAGCCTCAAT
AAAGCTTGCCTTGAGTGCTTCAAGTAGTGTGTGCCCGTCTGTTGTGTGACTCTGGTAACTAGAGATCCCT
CAGACCCTTTTAGTCAGTGTGGAAAATCTCTAGCAGTGGCGCCCGAACAGGGACTTGAAAGCGAAAGGGA
AACCAGAGGAGCTCTCTCGACGCAGGACTCGGCTTGCTGAAGCGCGCACGGCAAGAGGCGAGGGGCGGCG
ACTGGTGAGTACGCCAAAAATTTTGACTAGCGGAGGCTAGAAGGAGAGAGATGGGTGCGAGAGCGTCAGT
ATTAAGCGGGGGAGAATTAGATCGCGATGGGAAAAAATTCGGTTAAGGCCAGGGGGAAAGAAAAAATATA
AATTAAAACATATAGTATGGGCAAGCAGGGAGCTAGAACGATTCGCAGTTAATCCTGGCCTGTTAGAAAC
ATCAGAAGGCTGTAGACAAATACTGGGACAGCTACAACCATCCCTTCAGACAGGATCAGAAGAACTTAGA
TCATTATATAATACAGTAGCAACCCTCTATTGTGTGCATCAAAGGATAGAGATAAAAGACACCAAGGAAG
CTTTAGACAAGATAGAGGAAGAGCAAAACAAAAGTAAGACCACCGCACAGCAAGCGGCCGCTGATCTTCA
GACCTGGAGGAGGAGATATGAGGGACAATTGGAGAAGTGAATTATATAAATATAAAGTAGTAAAAATTGA
ACCATTAGGAGTAGCACCCACCAAGGCAAAGAGAAGAGTGGTGCAGAGAGAAAAAAGAGCAGTGGGAATA
GGAGCTTTGTTCCTTGGGTTCTTGGGAGCAGCAGGAAGCACTATGGGCGCAGCGTCAATGACGCTGACGG
TACAGGCCAGACAATTATTGTCTGGTATAGTGCAGCAGCAGAACAATTTGCTGAGGGCTATTGAGGCGCA
ACAGCATCTGTTGCAACTCACAGTCTGGGGCATCAAGCAGCTCCAGGCAAGAATCCTGGCTGTGGAAAGA
TACCTAAAGGATCAACAGCTCCTGGGGATTTGGGGTTGCTCTGGAAAACTCATTTGCACCACTGCTGTGC
CTTGGAATGCTAGTTGGAGTAATAAATCTCTGGAACAGATTTGGAATCACACGACCTGGATGGAGTGGGA
CAGAGAAATTAACAATTACACAAGCTTAATACACTCCTTAATTGAAGAATCGCAAAACCAGCAAGAAAAG
AATGAACAAGAATTATTGGAATTAGATAAATGGGCAAGTTTGTGGAATTGGTTTAACATAACAAATTGGC
TGTGGTATATAAAATTATTCATAATGATAGTAGGAGGCTTGGTAGGTTTAAGAATAGTTTTTGCTGTACT
TTCTATAGTGAATAGAGTTAGGCAGGGATATTCACCATTATCGTTTCAGACCCACCTCCCAACCCCGAGG
GGACCCGACAGGCCCGAAGGAATAGAAGAAGAAGGTGGAGAGAGAGACAGAGACAGATCCATTCGATTAG
TGAACGGATCGGCACTGCGTGCGCCAATTCTGCAGACAAATGGCAGTATTCATCCACAATTTTAAAAGAA
AAGGGGGGATTGGGGGGTACAGTGCAGGGGAAAGAATAGTAGACATAATAGCAACAGACATACAAACTAA
AGAATTACAAAAACAAATTACAAAAATTCAAAATTTTCGGGTTTATTACAGGGACAGCAGAGATCCAGTT
TGGTTAATTAACCCGTGTCGGCTCCAGATCTGGCCTCCGGGCTCCGGTGCCCGTCAGTGGGCAGAGCGCA
CATCGCCCACAGTCCCCGAGAAGTTGGGGGGAGGGGTCGGCAATTGAACCGGTGCCTAGAGAAGGTGGCG
CGGGGTAAACTGGGAAAGTGATGTCGTGTACTGGCTCCGCCTTTTTCCCGAGGGTGGGGGAGAACCGTAT
ATAAGTGCAGTAGTCGCCGTGAACGTTCTTTTTCGCAACGGGTTTGCCGCCAGAACACAGGTAAGTGCCG
TGTGTGGTTCCCGCGGGCCTGGCCTCTTTACGGGTTATGGCCCTTGCGTGCCTTGAATTACTTCCACCTG
GCTGCAGTACGTGATTCTTGATCCCGAGCTTCGGGTTGGAAGTGGGTGGGAGAGTTCGAGGCCTTGCGCT
TAAGGAGCCCCTTCGCCTCGTGCTTGAGTTGAGGCCTGGCCTGGGCGCTGGGGCCGCCGCGTGCGAATCT
GGTGGCACCTTCGCGCCTGTCTCGCTGCTTTCGATAAGTCTCTAGCCATTTAAAATTTTTGATGACCTGC
TGCGACGCTTTTTTTCTGGCAAGATAGTCTTGTAAATGCGGGCCAAGATCTGCACACTGGTATTTCGGTT
TTTGGGGCCGCGGGCGGCGACGGGGCCCGTGCGTCCCAGCGCACATGTTCGGCGAGGCGGGGCCTGCGAG
CGCGGCCACCGAGAATCGGACGGGGGTAGTCTCAAGCTGGCCGGCCTGCTCTGGTGCCTGGCCTCGCGCC
GCCGTGTATCGCCCCGCCCTGGGCGGCAAGGCTGGCCCGGTCGGCACCAGTTGCGTGAGCGGAAAGATGG
CCGCTTCCCGGCCCTGCTGCAGGGAGCTCAAAATGGAGGACGCGGCGCTCGGGAGAGCGGGCGGGTGAGT
CACCCACACAAAGGAAAAGGGCCTTTCCGTCCTCAGCCGTCGCTTCATGTGACTCCACGGAGTACCGGGC
GCCGTCCAGGCACCTCGATTAGTTCTCGAGCTTTTGGAGTACGTCGTCTTTAGGTTGGGGGGAGGGGTTT
TATGCGATGGAGTTTCCCCACACTGAGTGGGTGGAGACTGAAGTTAGGCCAGCTTGGCACTTGATGTAAT
TCTCCTTGGAATTTGCCCTTTTTGAGTTTGGATCTTGGTTCATTCTCAAGCCTCAGACAGTGGTTCAAAG
TTTTTTTCTTCCATTTCAGGTGTCGTGAGCTTCTAGAGCCACCATGACACAGTTCGAGGGCTTTACCAAC
CTGTATCAGGTGAGCAAGACACTGCGGTTTGAGCTGATCCCACAGGGCAAGACCCTGAAGCACATCCAGG
AGCAGGGCTTCATCGAGGAGGACAAGGCCCGCAATGATCACTACAAGGAGCTGAAGCCCATCATCGATCG
GATCTACAAGACCTATGCCGACCAGTGCCTGCAGCTGGTGCAGCTGGATTGGGAGAACCTGAGCGCCGCC
ATCGACTCCTATAGAAAGGAGAAAACCGAGGAGACAAGGAACGCCCTGATCGAGGAGCAGGCCACATATC
GCAATGCCATCCACGACTACTTCATCGGCCGGACAGACAACCTGACCGATGCCATCAATAAGAGACACGC
CGAGATCTACAAGGGCCTGTTCAAGGCCGAGCTGTTTAATGGCAAGGTGCTGAAGCAGCTGGGCACCGTG
ACCACAACCGAGCACGAGAACGCCCTGCTGCGGAGCTTCGACAAGTTTACAACCTACTTCTCCGGCTTTT
ATAGAAACAGGAAGAACGTGTTCAGCGCCGAGGATATCAGCACAGCCATCCCACACCGCATCGTGCAGGA
CAACTTCCCCAAGTTTAAGGAGAATTGTCACATCTTCACACGCCTGATCACCGCCGTGCCCAGCCTGCGG
GAGCACTTTGAGAACGTGAAGAAGGCCATCGGCATCTTCGTGAGCACCTCCATCGAGGAGGTGTTTTCCT
TCCCTTTTTATAACCAGCTGCTGACACAGACCCAGATCGACCTGTATAACCAGCTGCTGGGAGGAATCTC
TCGGGAGGCAGGCACCGAGAAGATCAAGGGCCTGAACGAGGTGCTGAATCTGGCCATCCAGAAGAATGAT
GAGACAGCCCACATCATCGCCTCCCTGCCACACAGATTCATCCCCCTGTTTAAGCAGATCCTGTCCGATA
GGAACACCCTGTCTTTCATCCTGGAGGAGTTTAAGAGCGACGAGGAAGTGATCCAGTCCTTCTGCAAGTA
CAAGACACTGCTGAGAAACGAGAACGTGCTGGAGACAGCCGAGGCCCTGTTTAACGAGCTGAACAGCATC
GACCTGACACACATCTTCATCAGCCACAAGAAGCTGGAGACAATCAGCAGCGCCCTGTGCGACCACTGGG
ATACACTGAGGAATGCCCTGTATGAGCGGAGAATCTCCGAGCTGACAGGCAAGATCACCAAGTCTGCCAA
GGAGAAGGTGCAGCGCAGCCTGAAGCACGAGGATATCAACCTGCAGGAGATCATCTCTGCCGCAGGCAAG
GAGCTGAGCGAGGCCTTCAAGCAGAAAACCAGCGAGATCCTGTCCCACGCACACGCCGCCCTGGATCAGC
CACTGCCTACAACCCTGAAGAAGCAGGAGGAGAAGGAGATCCTGAAGTCTCAGCTGGACAGCCTGCTGGG
CCTGTACCACCTGCTGGACTGGTTTGCCGTGGATGAGTCCAACGAGGTGGACCCCGAGTTCTCTGCCCGG
CTGACCGGCATCAAGCTGGAGATGGAGCCTTCTCTGAGCTTCTACAACAAGGCCAGAAATTATGCCACCA
AGAAGCCCTACTCCGTGGAGAAGTTCAAGCTGAACTTTCAGATGCCTACACTGGCCAGAGGCTGGGACGT
GAATAGAGAGAAGAACAATGGCGCCATCCTGTTTGTGAAGAACGGCCTGTACTATCTGGGCATCATGCCA
AAGCAGAAGGGCAGGTATAAGGCCCTGAGCTTCGAGCCCACAGAGAAAACCAGCGAGGGCTTTGATAAGA
TGTACTATGACTACTTCCCTGATGCCGCCAAGATGATCCCAAAGTGCAGCACCCAGCTGAAGGCCGTGAC
AGCCCACTTTCAGACCCACACAACCCCCATCCTGCTGTCCAACAATTTCATCGAGCCTCTGGAGATCACA
AAGGAGATCTACGACCTGAACAATCCTGAGAAGGAGCCAAAGAAGTTTCAGACAGCCTACGCCAAGAAAA
CCGGCGACCAGAAGGGCTACAGAGAGGCCCTGTGCAAGTGGATCGACTTCACAAGGGATTTTCTGTCCAA
GTATACCAAGACAACCTCTATCGATCTGTCTAGCCTGCGGCCATCCTCTCAGTATAAGGACCTGGGCGAG
TACTATGCCGAGCTGAATCCCCTGCTGTACCACATCAGCTTCCAGAGAATCGCCGAGAAGGAGATCATGG
ATGCCGTGGAGACAGGCAAGCTGTACCTGTTCCAGATCTATAACAAGGACTTTGCCAAGGGCCACCACGG
CAAGCCTAATCTGCACACACTGTATTGGACCGGCCTGTTTTCTCCAGAGAACCTGGCCAAGACAAGCATC
AAGCTGAATGGCCAGGCCGAGCTGTTCTACCGCCCTAAGTCCAGGATGAAGAGGATGGCACACCGGCTGG
GAGAGAAGATGCTGAACAAGAAGCTGAAGGATCAGAAAACCCCAATCCCCGACACCCTGTACCAGGAGCT
GTACGACTATGTGAATCACAGACTGTCCCACGACCTGTCTGATGAGGCCAGGGCCCTGCTGCCCAACGTG
ATCACCAAGGAGGTGTCTCACGAGATCATCAAGGATAGGCGCTTTACCAGCGACAAGTTCTTTTTCCACG
TGCCTATCACACTGAACTATCAGGCCGCCAATTCCCCATCTAAGTTCAACCAGAGGGTGAATGCCTACCT
GAAGGAGCACCCCGAGACACCTATCATCGGCATCGCCCGGGGCGAGAGAAACCTGATCTATATCACAGTG
ATCGACTCCACCGGCAAGATCCTGGAGCAGCGGAGCCTGAACACCATCCAGCAGTTTGATTACCAGAAGA
AGCTGGACAACAGGGAGAAGGAGAGGGTGGCAGCAAGGCAGGCCTGGTCTGTGGTGGGCACAATCAAGGA
TCTGAAGCAGGGCTATCTGAGCCAGGTCATCCACGAGATCGTGGACCTGATGATCCACTACCAGGCCGTG
GTGGTGCTGGAGAACCTGAATTTCGGCTTTAAGAGCAAGAGGACCGGCATCGCCGAGAAGGCCGTGTACC
AGCAGTTCGAGAAGATGCTGATCGATAAGCTGAATTGCCTGGTGCTGAAGGACTATCCAGCAGAGAAAGT
GGGAGGCGTGCTGAACCCATACCAGCTGACAGACCAGTTCACCTCCTTTGCCAAGATGGGCACCCAGTCT
GGCTTCCTGTTTTACGTGCCTGCCCCATATACATCTAAGATCGATCCCCTGACCGGCTTCGTGGACCCCT
TCGTGTGGAAAACCATCAAGAATCACGAGAGCCGCAAGCACTTCCTGGAGGGCTTCGACTTTCTGCACTA
CGACGTGAAAACCGGCGACTTCATCCTGCACTTTAAGATGAACAGAAATCTGTCCTTCCAGAGGGGCCTG
CCCGGCTTTATGCCTGCATGGGATATCGTGTTCGAGAAGAACGAGACACAGTTTGACGCCAAGGGCACCC
CTTTCATCGCCGGCAAGAGAATCGTGCCAGTGATCGAGAATCACAGATTCACCGGCAGATACCGGGACCT
GTATCCTGCCAACGAGCTGATCGCCCTGCTGGAGGAGAAGGGCATCGTGTTCAGGGATGGCTCCAACATC
CTGCCAAAGCTGCTGGAGAATGACGATTCTCACGCCATCGACACGATGGTGGCCCTGATCCGCAGCGTGC
TGCAGATGCGGAACTCCAATGCCGCCACAGGCGAGGACTATATCAACAGCCCCGTGCGCGATCTGAATGG
CGTGTGCTTCGACTCCCGGTTTCAGAACCCAGAGTGGCCAATGGACGCCGATGCCAATGGCGCCTACCAC
ATCGCCCTGAAGGGCCAGCTGCTGCTGAATCACCTGAAGGAGAGCAAGGATCTGAAGCTGCAGAACGGCA
TCTCCAATCAGGACTGGCTGGCCTACATCCAGGAGCTGCGCAACGGATCCTATCCCTATGACGTGCCCGA
TTATGCCAGCCTGGGCAGCGGCTCCCCTGCTGCCAAACGCGTTAAACTAGACGAAGATCCTGCCGCGAAG
CGCGTGAAACTGGACGACGGCATTGGTAGTGGGAGCAACGGCAGCAGCCTCGACGCATTGGACGATTTTG
ATCTGGATATGCTGGGAAGTGACGCCCTCGATGATTTTGACCTTGACATGCTTGGTTCGGATGCCCTTGA
TGACTTTGACCTCGACATGCTCGGCAGTGACGCCCTTGATGATTTCGACCTGGACATGCTGATTAACTCT
AGAAGTTCCGGATCTCCGAAAAAGAAACGCAAAGTTGGTAGCCAGTACCTGCCCGACACCGACGACCGGC
ACCGGATCGAGGAAAAGCGGAAGCGGACCTACGAGACATTCAAGAGCATCATGAAGAAGTCCCCCTTCAG
CGGCCCCACCGACCCTAGACCTCCACCTAGAAGAATCGCCGTGCCCAGCAGATCCAGCGCCAGCGTGCCA
AAACCTGCCCCCCAGCCTTACCCCTTCACCAGCAGCCTGAGCACCATCAACTACGACGAGTTCCCTACCA
TGGTGTTCCCCAGCGGCCAGATCTCTCAGGCCTCTGCTCTGGCTCCAGCCCCTCCTCAGGTGCTGCCTCA
GGCTCCTGCTCCTGCACCAGCTCCAGCCATGGTGTCTGCACTGGCTCAGGCACCAGCACCCGTGCCTGTG
CTGGCTCCTGGACCTCCACAGGCTGTGGCTCCACCAGCCCCTAAACCTACACAGGCCGGCGAGGGCACAC
TGTCTGAAGCTCTGCTGCAGCTGCAGTTCGACGACGAGGATCTGGGAGCCCTGCTGGGAAACAGCACCGA
TCCTGCCGTGTTCACCGACCTGGCCAGCGTGGACAACAGCGAGTTCCAGCAGCTGCTGAACCAGGGCATC
CCTGTGGCCCCTCACACCACCGAGCCCATGCTGATGGAATACCCCGAGGCCATCACCCGGCTCGTGACAG
GCGCTCAGAGGCCTCCTGATCCAGCTCCTGCCCCTCTGGGAGCACCAGGCCTGCCTAATGGACTGCTGTC
TGGCGACGAGGACTTCAGCTCTATCGCCGATATGGATTTCTCAGCCTTGCTGGGCTCTGGCAGCGGCAGC
CGGGATTCCAGGGAAGGGATGTTTTTGCCGAAGCCTGAGGCCGGCTCCGCTATTAGTGACGTGTTTGAGG
GCCGCGAGGTGTGCCAGCCAAAACGAATCCGGCCATTTCATCCTCCAGGAAGTCCATGGGCCAACCGCCC
ACTCCCCGCCAGCCTCGCACCAACACCAACCGGTCCAGTACATGAGCCAGTCGGGTCACTGACCCCGGCA
CCAGTCCCTCAGCCACTGGATCCAGCGCCCGCAGTGACTCCCGAGGCCAGTCACCTGTTGGAGGATCCCG
ATGAAGAGACGAGCCAGGCTGTCAAAGCCCTTCGGGAGATGGCCGATACTGTGATTCCCCAGAAGGAAGA
GGCTGCAATCTGTGGCCAAATGGACCTTTCCCATCCGCCCCCAAGGGGCCATCTGGATGAGCTGACAACC
ACACTTGAGTCCATGACCGAGGATCTGAACCTGGACTCACCCCTGACCCCGGAATTGAACGAGATTCTGG
ATACCTTCCTGAACGACGAGTGCCTCTTGCATGCCATGCATATCAGCACAGGACTGTCCATCTTCGACAC
ATCTCTGTTTGCTAGCGAGGGCAGAGGAAGTCTTCTAACATGCGGTGACGTGGAGGAGAATCCCGGCCCT
GGTACCATGGCCAAGCCTTTGTCTCAAGAAGAATCCACCCTCATTGAAAGAGCAACGGCTACAATCAACA
GCATCCCCATCTCTGAAGACTACAGCGTCGCCAGCGCAGCTCTCTCTAGCGACGGCCGCATCTTCACTGG
TGTCAATGTATATCATTTTACTGGGGGACCTTGTGCAGAACTCGTGGTGCTGGGCACTGCTGCTGCTGCG
GCAGCTGGCAACCTGACTTGTATCGTCGCGATCGGAAATGAGAACAGGGGCATCTTGAGCCCCTGCGGAC
GGTGCCGACAGGTGCTTCTCGATCTGCATCCTGGGATCAAAGCCATAGTGAAGGACAGTGATGGACAGCC
GACGGCAGTTGGGATTCGTGAATTGCTGCCCTCTGGTTATGTGTGGGAGGGCACCGGTTGAGAATTCGAT
ATCAAGCTTATCGATAATCAACCTCTGGATTACAAAATTTGTGAAAGATTGACTGGTATTCTTAACTATG
TTGCTCCTTTTACGCTATGTGGATACGCTGCTTTAATGCCTTTGTATCATGCTATTGCTTCCCGTATGGC
TTTCATTTTCTCCTCCTTGTATAAATCCTGGTTGCTGTCTCTTTATGAGGAGTTGTGGCCCGTTGTCAGG
CAACGTGGCGTGGTGTGCACTGTGTTTGCTGACGCAACCCCCACTGGTTGGGGCATTGCCACCACCTGTC
AGCTCCTTTCCGGGACTTTCGCTTTCCCCCTCCCTATTGCCACGGCGGAACTCATCGCCGCCTGCCTTGC
CCGCTGCTGGACAGGGGCTCGGCTGTTGGGCACTGACAATTCCGTGGTGTTGTCGGGGAAATCATCGTCC
TTTCCTTGGCTGCTCGCCTGTGTTGCCACCTGGATTCTGCGCGGGACGTCCTTCTGCTACGTCCCTTCGG
CCCTCAATCCAGCGGACCTTCCTTCCCGCGGCCTGCTGCCGGCTCTGCGGCCTCTTCCGCGTCTTCGCCT
TCGCCCTCAGACGAGTCGGATCTCCCTTTGGGCCGCCTCCCCGCATCGATACCGTCGACCTCGAGACCTA
GAAAAACATGGAGCAATCACAAGTAGCAATACAGCAGCTACCAATGCTGATTGTGCCTGGCTAGAAGCAC
AAGAGGAGGAGGAGGTGGGTTTTCCAGTCACACCTCAGGTACCTTTAAGACCAATGACTTACAAGGCAGC
TGTAGATCTTAGCCACTTTTTAAAAGAAAAGGGGGGACTGGAAGGGCTAATTCACTCCCAACGAAGACAA
GATATCCTTGATCTGTGGATCTACCACACACAAGGCTACTTCCCTGATTGGCAGAACTACACACCAGGGC
CAGGGATCAGATATCCACTGACCTTTGGATGGTGCTACAAGCTAGTACCAGTTGAGCAAGAGAAGGTAGA
AGAAGCCAATGAAGGAGAGAACACCCGCTTGTTACACCCTGTGAGCCTGCATGGGATGGATGACCCGGAG
AGAGAAGTATTAGAGTGGAGGTTTGACAGCCGCCTAGCATTTCATCACATGGCCCGAGAGCTGCATCCGG
ACTGTACTGGGTCTCTCTGGTTAGACCAGATCTGAGCCTGGGAGCTCTCTGGCTAACTAGGGAACCCACT
GCTTAAGCCTCAATAAAGCTTGCCTTGAGTGCTTCAAGTAGTGTGTGCCCGTCTGTTGTGTGACTCTGGT
AACTAGAGATCCCTCAGACCCTTTTAGTCAGTGTGGAAAATCTCTAGCAGGGCCCGTTTAAACCCGCTGA
TCAGCCTCGACTGTGCCTTCTAGTTGCCAGCCATCTGTTGTTTGCCCCTCCCCCGTGCCTTCCTTGACCC
TGGAAGGTGCCACTCCCACTGTCCTTTCCTAATAAAATGAGGAAATTGCATCGCATTGTCTGAGTAGGTG
TCATTCTATTCTGGGGGGTGGGGTGGGGCAGGACAGCAAGGGGGAGGATTGGGAAGACAATAGCAGGCAT
GCTGGGGATGCGGTGGGCTCTATGGCTTCTGAGGCGGAAAGAACCAGCTGGGGCTCTAGGGGGTATCCCC
[124 nt withheld, positions 11551-11674]
C
[91 nt withheld, positions 11676-11766]
A
[49 nt withheld, positions 11768-11816]
CCTTTGACGTTGGAGTCCACGTTCTTT
[37 nt withheld, positions 11844-11880]
ACCCTATCTCGGTCTATTCTTTTGATTTATAAGGGATTTTGCCGATTTCGGCCTATTGGTTAAAAAATGA
GCTGATTTAACAAAAATTTAACGCGAATTAATTCTGTGGAATGTGTGTCAGTTAGGGTGTGGAAAGTCCC
CAGGCTCCCCAGCAGGCAGAAGTATGCAAAGCATGCATCTCAATTAGTCAGCAACCAGGTGTGGAAAGTC
CCCAGGCTCCCCAGCAGGCAGAAGTATGCAAAGCATGCATCTCAATTAGTCAGCAACCATAGTCCCGCCC
CTAACTCCGCCCATCCCGCCCCTAACTCCGCCCAGTTCCGCCCATTCTCCGCCCCATGGCTGACTAATTT
TTTTTATTTATGCAGAGGCCGAGGCCGCCTCTGCCTCTGAGCTATTCCAGAAGTAGTGAGGAGGCTTTTT
TGGAGGCCTAGGCTTTTGCAAAAAGCTCCCGGGAGCTTGTATATCCATTTTCGGATCTGATCAGCACGTG
TTGACAATTAATCATCGGCATAGTATATCGGCATAGTATAATACGACAAGGTGAGGAACTAAACCATGGC
CAAGTTGACCAGTGCCGTTCCGGTGCTCACCGCGCGCGACGTCGCCGGAGCGGTCGAGTTCTGGACCGAC
CGGCTCGGGTTCTCCCGGGACTTCGTGGAGGACGACTTCGCCGGTGTGGTCCGGGACGACGTGACCCTGT
TCATCAGCGCGGTCCAGGACCAGGTGGTGCCGGACAACACCCTGGCCTGGGTGTGGGTGCGCGGCCTGGA
CGAGCTGTACGCCGAGTGGTCGGAGGTCGTGTCCACGAACTTCCGGGACGCCTCCGGGCCGGCCATGACC
GAGATCGGCGAGCAGCCGTGGGGGCGGGAGTTCGCCCTGCGCGACCCGGCCGGCAACTGCGTGCACTTCG
TGGCCGAGGAGCAGGACTGACACGTGCTACGAGATTTCGATTCCACCGCCGCCTTCTATGAAAGGTTGGG
CTTCGGAATCGTTTTCCGGGACGCCGGCTGGATGATCCTCCAGCGCGGGGATCTCATGCTGGAGTTCTTC
GCCCACCCCAACTTGTTTATTGCAGCTTATAATGGTTACAAATAAAGCAATAGCATCACAAATTTCACAA
ATAAAGCATTTTTTTCACTGCATTCTAGTTGTGGTTTGTCCAAACTCATCAATGTATCTTATCATGTCTG
TATACCGTCGACCTCTAGCTAGAGCTTGGCGTAATCATGGTCATAGCTGTTTCCTGTGTGAAATTGTTAT
CCGCTCACAATTCCACACAACATACGAGCCGGAAGCATAAAGTGTAAAGCCTGGGGTGCCTAATGAGTGA
GCTAACTCACATTAATTGCGTTGCGCTCACTGCCCGCTTTCCAGTCGGGAAACCTGTCGTGCCAGCTGCA
TTAATGAATCGGCCAACGCGCGGGGAGAGGCGGTTTGCGTATTGGGCGCTCTTCCGCTTCCTCGCTCACT
GACTCGCTGCGCTCGGTCGTTCGGCTGCGGCGAGCGGTATCAGCTCACTCAAAGGCGGTAATACGGTTAT
CCACAGAATCAGGGGATAACGCAGGAAAGAACATGTGAGCAAAAGGCCAGCAAAAGGCCAGGAACCGTAA
AAAGGCCGCGTTGCTGGCGTTTTTCCATAGGCTCCGCCCCCCTGACGAGCATCACAAAAATCGACGCTCA
AGTCAGAGGTGGCGAAACCCGACAGGACTATAAAGATACCAGGCGTTTCCCCCTGGAAGCTCCCTCGTGC
GCTCTCCTGTTCCGACCCTGCCGCTTACCGGATACCTGTCCGCCTTTCTCCCTTCGGGAAGCGTGGCGCT
TTCTCATAGCTCACGCTGTAGGTATCTCAGTTCGGTGTAGGTCGTTCGCTCCAAGCTGGGCTGTGTGCAC
GAACCCCCCGTTCAGCCCGACCGCTGCGCCTTATCCGGTAACTATCGTCTTGAGTCCAACCCGGTAAGAC
ACGACTTATCGCCACTGGCAGCAGCCACTGGTAACAGGATTAGCAGAGCGAGGTATGTAGGCGGTGCTAC
AGAGTTCTTGAAGTGGTGGCCTAACTACGGCTACACTAGAAGAACAGTATTTGGTATCTGCGCTCTGCTG
AAGCCAGTTACCTTCGGAAAAAGAGTTGGTAGCTCTTGATCCGGCAAACAAACCACCGCTGGTAGCGGTG
GTTTTTTTGTTTGCAAGCAGCAGATTACGCGCAGAAAAAAAGGATCTCAAGAAGATCCTTTGATCTTTTC
TACGGGGTCTGACGCTCAGTGGAACGAAAACTCACGTTAAGGGATTTTGGTCATGAGATTATCAAAAAGG
ATCTTCACCTAGATCCTTTTAAATTAAAAATGAAGTTTTAAATCAATCTAAAGTATATATGAGTAAACTT
GGTCTGACAGTTACCAATGCTTAATCAGTGAGGCACCTATCTCAGCGATCTGTCTATTTCGTTCATCCAT
AGTTGCCTGACTCCCCGTCGTGTAGATAACTACGATACGGGAGGGCTTACCATCTGGCCCCAGTGCTGCA
ATGATACCGCGAGACCCACGCTCACCGGCTCCAGATTTATCAGCAATAAACCAGCCAGCCGGAAGGGCCG
AGCGCAGAAGTGGTCCTGCAACTTTATCCGCCTCCATCCAGTCTATTAATTGTTGCCGGGAAGCTAGAGT
AAGTAGTTCGCCAGTTAATAGTTTGCGCAACGTTGTTGCCATTGCTACAGGCATCGTGGTGTCACGCTCG
TCGTTTGGTATGGCTTCATTCAGCTCCGGTTCCCAACGATCAAGGCGAGTTACATGATCCCCCATGTTGT
GCAAAAAAGCGGTTAGCTCCTTCGGTCCTCCGATCGTTGTCAGAAGTAAGTTGGCCGCAGTGTTATCACT
CATGGTTATGGCAGCACTGCATAATTCTCTTACTGTCATGCCATCCGTAAGATGCTTTTCTGTGACTGGT
GAGTACTCAACCAAGTCATTCTGAGAATAGTGTATGCGGCGACCGAGTTGCTCTTGCCCGGCGTCAATAC
GGGATAATACCGCGCCACATAGCAGAACTTTAAAAGTGCTCATCATTGGAAAACGTTCTTCGGGGCGAAA
ACTCTCAAGGATCTTACCGCTGTTGAGATCCAGTTCGATGTAACCCACTCGTGCACCCAACTGATCTTCA
GCATCTTTTACTTTCACCAGCGTTTCTGGGTGAGCAAAAACAGGAAGGCAAAATGCCGCAAAAAAGGGAA
TAAGGGCGACACGGAAATGTTGAATACTCATACTCTTCCTTTTTCAATATTATTGAAGCATTTATCAGGG
TTATTGTCTCATGAGCGGATACATATTTGAATGTATTTAGAAAAATAAACAAATAGGGGTTCCGCGCACA
TTTCCCCGAAAAGTGCCACCTGAC
